Addgene plasmid #12392: pAcGP67A - murine TfR
Depositing lab: Pamela Bjorkman. Depositing organization: California Institute of Technology.
Backbone
  Vector backbone: pAcGP67A
  Backbone manufacturer: Pharmingen
  Backbone size w/o insert (bp): 9761
  Vector type: Insect Expression
Growth in bacteria
  Bacterial resistance: Ampicillin, 100 μg/mL
  Growth temperature: 37°C
  Growth strain: DH5alpha
  Copy number: Unknown
Gene/Insert
  Gene/Insert name: transferrin receptor (alt name: TfR)
  Species: M. musculus (mouse)
  Insert size (bp): 2000
  Mutation: See comments section
  GenBank ID: NM_011638
  Entrez Gene: Tfrc (a.k.a. 2610028K12Rik, CD71, E430033M20Rik, Mtvr1, TFR, TFR1, TR, Trfr, p90)
  Tag / fusion protein: leader peptide from baculovirus protein gp67 (N terminal on insert); 6X-His tag (N terminal on insert); Factor Xa cleavage site (N terminal on insert)
  Cloning method: Restriction Enzyme; 5′ cloning site EcoRI (not destroyed); 3′ cloning site EagI (not destroyed)
  Sequencing primers: 5′ 5' TTAA AAT gAT AAC CAT CTC gC 3'; 3′ 5' gAA gCg ggT CCA AgT TTC CCT g 3'
Resource information
  A portion of this plasmid was derived from a plasmid made by: Gerhard Rank, PhD Rotary Bone Marrow Research Laboratories Royal Melbourne Hospital Royal Pde Parkville 3050 VIC Australia
Terms and licenses: Academic/Nonprofit Terms; Industry Terms: Not Available to Industry
Depositor comments: The murine TfR sequence bp 367-2292 (of the ORF) was cloned into the pAcGP67A vector. The construct includes a short 3' UTR (past the stop codon at bp 2292). The TfR fragment was PCR amplified to introduce an EcoRI site at the 5' end and an EagI site at the 3' end. This was subsequently cloned into the corresponding EcoRI/EagI sites of pAcGP67A. The murine TfR was fused 3' to a gene segment encoding the hydrophobic leader peptide from the baculovirus protein gp67, a 6X-His tag, and a factor Xa cleavage site.
How to cite: pAcGP67A - murine TfR was a gift from Pamela Bjorkman (Addgene plasmid # 12392 ; http://n2t.net/addgene:12392 ; RRID:Addgene_12392)
