[The description below was written by a language model from this plasmid's Addgene catalogue record and the feature table of its GenBank file.]
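Description:
pAcGP67A - murine TfR is a baculovirus transfer plasmid for secreted expression of a mouse transferrin receptor (Tfrc, CD71) fragment in insect cells. It is built on the commercial pAcGP67A backbone and totals about 11.8 kb in the sequence record. In E. coli it is maintained through a high-copy ColE1/pUC-type origin and selected with ampicillin via the bla gene. Remnants of a lac promoter/operator region and M13 primer sites are also annotated in the bacterial portion.

The expression cassette is driven by the very late polyhedrin promoter of Autographa californica nucleopolyhedrovirus. It is flanked on one side by the lef2/ORF603 region and on the other by a region containing part of ORF1629 and the polyhedrin 3' UTR. These flanks allow homologous recombination with baculovirus genomic DNA in co-transfected insect cells, placing the cassette at the polyhedrin locus to yield recombinant virus.

Downstream of the promoter sits the viral envelope glycoprotein signal sequence, which the depositor calls gp67 and the feature table labels GP64. It is followed by a 6xHis tag and a Factor Xa cleavage site. The TfR fragment, bp 367–2292 of the ORF plus a short stretch of 3' UTR, was PCR amplified and inserted in frame between the EcoRI and EagI sites. The TfR coding region itself is not annotated in the feature table, though the unannotated interval after the Factor Xa site is consistent with it. Because the 5' portion of the ORF is omitted, the product is an N-terminally truncated receptor directed into the secretory pathway. It can be purified by metal-affinity chromatography and the tag removed with Factor Xa. The record does not state a specific downstream application.
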