LOCUS       Exported 11755 bp ds-DNA circular SYN 12-MAY-2021
DEFINITION  synthetic circular DNA
ACCESSION   .
VERSION     .
KEYWORDS    pAcGP67A - murine TfR
SOURCE      synthetic DNA construct
  ORGANISM  synthetic DNA construct
REFERENCE   1 (bases 1 to 11755)
  TITLE     Bjorkman lab plasmids
REFERENCE   2 (bases 1 to 11755)
  AUTHORS   .
  TITLE     Direct Submission
  JOURNAL   Exported May 12, 2021 from SnapGene Server 1.1.58
            http://www.snapgene.com
FEATURES             Location/Qualifiers
     source          1..11755
                     /organism="synthetic DNA construct"
                     /mol_type="other DNA"
     primer_bind     87..106
                     /label=pRS-marker
                     /note="pRS vectors, use to sequence yeast selectable
                     marker"
     primer_bind     300..322
                     /label=M13/pUC Forward
                     /note="In lacZ gene"
     primer_bind     314..331
                     /label=M13 Forward
                     /note="In lacZ gene. Also called M13-F20 or M13 (-21)
                     Forward"
     primer_bind     315..331
                     /label=M13 fwd
                     /note="common sequencing primer, one of multiple similar
                     variants"
     misc_recomb     3504..4331
                     /label=baculovirus recombination region (lef2/ORF603)
                     /note="contains ORF603 and part of lef2"
     CDS             3504..3628
                     /codon_start=3
                     /product="baculovirus late expression factor 2"
                     /label=lef2
                     /translation="HLLIKSQDVYKPPNCQKMKTVDKLCPFAGNCKGLNPICNY"
     CDS             complement(3666..4271)
                     /codon_start=1
                     /product="baculovirus ORF603 protein"
                     /label=ORF603
                     /translation="MAVIFNNKQLLADNSIEKGGELFLFNGSYNILESYVNPVLLKNGV
                     IELEEAAYYAGNILYKTDDPKFIDYINLIIKATHSEELPENSTVVNYRKTMRSGTIHPI
                     KKDIYIYDNKKFTLYDRYIYGYDNNYVNFYEEKNEKEKEYEEEDDKASSLCENKIILSQ
                     INCESFENDFKYYLSDYNYAFSIIDNTTNVLVAFGLYR"
     promoter        4335..4426
                     /gene="polh from Autographa californica"
                     /label=polyhedrin promoter
                     /note="promoter for the baculovirus polyhedrin gene"
     primer_bind     4351..4368
                     /label=Polyhedrin-F
                     /note="Polyhedrin promoter, forward primer"
     sig_peptide     4523..4582
                     /gene="Autographa californica gp64"
                     /product="signal sequence from the baculovirus envelope
                     glycoprotein GP64"
                     /label=GP64 signal sequence
     CDS             4592..4609
                     /codon_start=1
                     /product="6xHis affinity tag"
                     /label=6xHis
                     /translation="HHHHHH"
     CDS             4619..4630
                     /codon_start=1
                     /product="Factor Xa recognition and cleavage site"
                     /label=Factor Xa site
                     /translation="IEGR"
     misc_recomb     7097..7802
                     /label=baculovirus recombination region (ORF1629)
                     /note="contains part of ORF1629"
     3'UTR           7185..7557
                     /label=polyhedrin 3' UTR
                     /note="3' UTR from the Autographa californica
                     nucleopolyhedrovirus polyhedrin gene (Suzuki et al., 2006)"
     CDS             complement(7214..7802)
                     /codon_start=2
                     /product="baculovirus capsid-associated protein"
                     /label=ORF1629
                     /note="required for viral replication"
                     /translation="IPKSSTTNLIADVLADTINRRRVAMAKSSSEATSNDEGWDDDDNR
                     PNKANTPDVKYVQALFNVFTSSQLYTNDSDERNTKAHNILNDVEPLLQNKTQTNIDKAR
                     LLLQDLASFVALSENPLDSPAIGSEKQPLFETNRNLFYKSIEDLIFKFRYKDAENHLIF
                     ALTYHPKDYKFNELLKYVQQLSVNQQRTESSA"
     CDS             complement(8236..8253)
                     /codon_start=1
                     /product="6xHis affinity tag"
                     /label=6xHis
                     /translation="HHHHHH"
     primer_bind     complement(9470..9486)
                     /label=M13 rev
                     /note="common sequencing primer, one of multiple similar
                     variants"
     primer_bind     complement(9470..9486)
                     /label=M13 Reverse
                     /note="In lacZ gene. Also called M13-rev"
     primer_bind     complement(9483..9505)
                     /label=M13/pUC Reverse
                     /note="In lacZ gene"
     protein_bind    9494..9510
                     /label=lac operator
                     /bound_moiety="lac repressor encoded by lacI"
                     /note="The lac repressor binds to the lac operator to
                     inhibit transcription in E. coli. This inhibition can be
                     relieved by adding lactose or
                     isopropyl-beta-D-thiogalactopyranoside (IPTG)."
     promoter        complement(9518..9548)
                     /label=lac promoter
                     /note="promoter for the E. coli lac operon"
     protein_bind    9563..9584
                     /label=CAP binding site
                     /bound_moiety="E. coli catabolite activator protein"
                     /note="CAP binding activates transcription in the presence
                     of cAMP."
     primer_bind     complement(9701..9718)
                     /label=L4440
                     /note="L4440 vector, forward primer"
     rep_origin      complement(9872..10460)
                     /direction=LEFT
                     /label=ori
                     /note="high-copy-number ColE1/pMB1/pBR322/pUC origin of
                     replication"
     primer_bind     complement(9952..9971)
                     /label=pBR322ori-F
                     /note="pBR322 origin, forward primer"
     CDS             complement(10631..11491)
                     /codon_start=1
                     /gene="bla"
                     /product="beta-lactamase"
                     /label=AmpR
                     /note="confers resistance to ampicillin, carbenicillin, and
                     related antibiotics"
                     /translation="MSIQHFRVALIPFFAAFCLPVFAHPETLVKVKDAEDQLGARVGYI
                     ELDLNSGKILESFRPEERFPMMSTFKVLLCGAVLSRIDAGQEQLGRRIHYSQNDLVEYS
                     PVTEKHLTDGMTVRELCSAAITMSDNTAANLLLTTIGGPKELTAFLHNMGDHVTRLDRW
                     EPELNEAIPNDERDTTMPVAMATTLRKLLTGELLTLASRQQLIDWMEADKVAGPLLRSA
                     LPAGWFIADKSGAGERGSRGIIAALGPDGKPSRIVVIYTTGSQATMDERNRQIAEIGAS
                     LIKHW"
     primer_bind     11254..11273
                     /label=Amp-R
                     /note="Ampicillin resistance gene, reverse primer"
     promoter        complement(11492..11596)
                     /gene="bla"
                     /label=AmpR promoter
     primer_bind     11664..11682
                     /label=pBRforEco
                     /note="pBR322 vectors, upsteam of EcoRI site, forward
                     primer"
     primer_bind     complement(11720..11742)
                     /label=pGEX 3'
                     /note="pGEX vectors, reverse primer"
ORIGIN
        1 ttgtctgtaa gcggatgccg ggagcagaca agcccgtcag ggcgcgtcag cgggtgttgg
       61 cgggtgtcgg ggctggctta actatgcggc atcagagcag attgtactga gagtgcacca
      121 tatgcggtgt gaaataccgc acagatgcgt aaggagaaaa taccgcatca ggcgccattc
      181 gccattcagg ctgcgcaact gttgggaagg gcgatcggtg cgggcctctt cgctattacg
      241 ccagctggcg aaagggggat gtgctgcaag gcgattaagt tgggtaacgc cagggttttc
      301 ccagtcacga cgttgtaaaa cgacggccag tgccaagctt ggctcgtaaa gcgagttgaa
      361 ggatcatatt tagttgcgtt tatgagataa gattgaaagc acgtgtaaaa tgtttcccgc
      421 gcgttggcac aactatttac aatgcggcca agttataaaa gattctaatc tgatatgttt
      481 taaaacacct ttgcggcccg agttgtttgc gtacgtgact agcgaagaag atatgtggac
      541 cgcagaacag atagtaaaac aaaaccctag tattggagca ataatcgatt taaccaacac
      601 gtctaaatat tatgatggtg tgcatttttt gcgggcgggc ctgttataca aaaaaattca
      661 agtacctggc cagactttgc cgcctgaaag catagttcaa gaatttattg acacggtaaa
      721 agaatttaca gaaaagtgtc ccggcatgtt ggtgggcgtg cactgcacac acggtattaa
      781 tcgcaccggt tacatggtgt gcagatattt aatgcacacc ctgggtattg cgccgcagga
      841 agccatagat agattcgaaa aagccagagg tcacaaaatt gaaagacaaa attacgttca
      901 agatttatta atttaattaa tattatttgc attctttaac aaatacttta tcctattttc
      961 aaattgttgc gcttcttcca gcgaaccaaa actatgcttc gcttgctccg tttagcttgt
     1021 agccgatcag tggcgttgtt ccaatcgacg gtaggattag gccggatatt ctccaccaca
     1081 atgttggcaa cgttgatgtt acgtttatgc ttttggtttt ccacgtacgt cttttggccg
     1141 gtaatagccg taaacgtagt gccgtcgcgc gtcacgcaca acaccggatg tttgcgcttg
     1201 tccgcggggt attgaaccgc gcgatccgac aaatccacca ctttggcaac taaatcggtg
     1261 acctgcgcgt cttttttctg cattatttcg tctttctttt gcatggtttc ctggaagccg
     1321 gtgtacatgc ggtttagatc agtcatgacg cgcgtgacct gcaaatcttt ggcctcgatc
     1381 tgcttgtcct tgatggcaac gatgcgttca ataaactctt gttttttaac aagttcctcg
     1441 gttttttgcg ccaccaccgc ttgcagcgcg tttgtgtgct cggtgaatgt cgcaatcagc
     1501 ttagtcacca actgtttgct ctcctcctcc cgttgtttga tcgcgggatc gtacttgccg
     1561 gtgcagagca cttgaggaat tacttcttct aaaagccatt cttgtaattc tatggcgtaa
     1621 ggcaatttgg acttcataat cagctgaatc acgccggatt tagtaatgag cactgtatgc
     1681 ggctgcaaat acagcgggtc gccccttttc acgacgctgt tagaggtagg gcccccattt
     1741 tggatggtct gctcaaataa cgatttgtat ttattgtcta catgaacacg tatagcttta
     1801 tcacaaactg tatattttaa actgttagcg acgtccttgg ccacgaaccg gacctgttgg
     1861 tcgcgctcta gcacgtaccg caggttgaac gtatcttctc caaatttaaa ttctccaatt
     1921 ttaacgcgag ccattttgat acacgtgtgt cgattttgca acaactattg ttttttaacg
     1981 caaactaaac ttattgtggt aagcaataat taaatatggg ggaacatgcg ccgctacaac
     2041 actcgtcgtt atgaacgcag acggcgccgg tctcggcgca agcggctaaa acgtgttgcg
     2101 cgttcaacgc ggcaaacatc gcaaaagcca atagtacagt tttgatttgc atattaacgg
     2161 cgatttttta aattatctta tttaataaat agttatgacg cctacaactc cccgcccgcg
     2221 ttgactcgct gcacctcgag cagttcgttg acgccttcct ccgtgtggcc gaacacgtcg
     2281 agcgggtggt cgatgaccag cggcgtgccg cacgcgacgc acaagtatct gtacaccgaa
     2341 tgatcgtcgg gcgaaggcac gtcggcctcc aagtggcaat attggcaaat tcgaaaatat
     2401 atacagttgg gttgtttgcg catatctatc gtggcgttgg gcatgtacgt ccgaacgttg
     2461 atttgcatgc aagccgaaat taaatcattg cgattagtgc gattaaaacg ttgtacatcc
     2521 tcgcttttaa tcatgccgtc gattaaatcg cgcaatcgag tcaagtgatc aaagtgtgga
     2581 ataatgtttt ctttgtattc ccgagtcaag cgcagcgcgt attttaacaa actagccatc
     2641 ttgtaagtta gtttcattta atgcaacttt atccaataat atattatgta tcgcacgtca
     2701 agaattaaca atgcgcccgt tgtcgcatct caacacgact atgatagaga tcaaataaag
     2761 cgcgaattaa atagcttgcg acgcaacgtg cacgatctgt gcacgcgttc cggcacgagc
     2821 tttgattgta ataagttttt acgaagcgat gacatgaccc ccgtagtgac aacgatcacg
     2881 cccaaaagaa ctgccgacta caaaattacc gagtatgtcg gtgacgttaa aactattaag
     2941 ccatccaatc gaccgttagt cgaatcagga ccgctggtgc gagaagccgc gaagtatggc
     3001 gaatgcatcg tataacgtgt ggagtccgct cattagagcg tcatgtttag acaagaaagc
     3061 tacatattta attgatcccg atgattttat tgataaattg accctaactc catacacggt
     3121 attctacaat ggcggggttt tggtcaaaat ttccggactg cgattgtaca tgctgttaac
     3181 ggctccgccc actattaatg aaattaaaaa ttccaatttt aaaaaacgca gcaagagaaa
     3241 catttgtatg aaagaatgcg tagaaggaaa gaaaaatgtc gtcgacatgc tgaacaacaa
     3301 gattaatatg cctccgtgta taaaaaaaat attgaacgat ttgaaagaaa acaatgtacc
     3361 gcgcggcggt atgtacagga agaggtttat actaaactgt tacattgcaa acgtggtttc
     3421 gtgtgccaag tgtgaaaacc gatgtttaat caaggctctg acgcatttct acaaccacga
     3481 ctccaagtgt gtgggtgaag tcatgcatct tttaatcaaa tcccaagatg tgtataaacc
     3541 accaaactgc caaaaaatga aaactgtcga caagctctgt ccgtttgctg gcaactgcaa
     3601 gggtctcaat cctatttgta attattgaat aataaaacaa ttataaatgt caaatttgtt
     3661 ttttattaac gatacaaacc aaacgcaaca agaacatttg tagtattatc tataattgaa
     3721 aacgcgtagt tataatcgct gaggtaatat ttaaaatcat tttcaaatga ttcacagtta
     3781 atttgcgaca atataatttt attttcacat aaactagacg ccttgtcgtc ttcttcttcg
     3841 tattccttct ctttttcatt tttctcctca taaaaattaa catagttatt atcgtatcca
     3901 tatatgtatc tatcgtatag agtaaatttt ttgttgtcat aaatatatat gtctttttta
     3961 atggggtgta tagtaccgct gcgcatagtt tttctgtaat ttacaacagt gctattttct
     4021 ggtagttctt cggagtgtgt tgctttaatt attaaattta tataatcaat gaatttggga
     4081 tcgtcggttt tgtacaatat gttgccggca tagtacgcag cttcttctag ttcaattaca
     4141 ccatttttta gcagcaccgg attaacataa ctttccaaaa tgttgtacga accgttaaac
     4201 aaaaacagtt cacctccctt ttctatacta ttgtctgcga gcagttgttt gttgttaaaa
     4261 ataacagcca ttgtaatgag acgcacaaac taatatcaca aactggaaat gtctatcaat
     4321 atatagttgc tgatatcatg gagataatta aaatgataac catctcgcaa ataaataagt
     4381 attttactgt tttcgtaaca gttttgtaat aaaaaaacct ataaatattc cggattattc
     4441 ataccgtccc accatcgggc gcggatctat gctactagta aatcagtcac accaaggctt
     4501 caataaggaa cacacaagca agatggtaag cgctattgtt ttatatgtgc ttttggcggc
     4561 ggcggcgcat tctgcctttg cggcggatcc gcatcatcat catcatcaca gcagcggcat
     4621 cgagggacgt ggtgaattcc gcttatattg ggcagacctc aaaacactgt tgtcagagaa
     4681 gttgaactcc atagagtttg ctgacaccat caagcagctg agccagaata catacactcc
     4741 tcgtgaggct ggatctcaaa aagatgaaag tcttgcctat tatattgaaa atcagttcca
     4801 tgaatttaaa ttcagcaaag tctggcgaga tgaacactat gtgaagattc aagtgaaaag
     4861 cagcattggt caaaacatgg tgaccatagt gcagtcaaat ggtaacttag acccagtgga
     4921 gtctcccgag ggttatgtgg cattcagtaa acctacagaa gtttctggta aactggtcca
     4981 tgctaatttt ggcactaaaa aggactttga agaactaagt tattctgtga atggatcttt
     5041 agtgattgtt agagcagggg aaattacttt tgcagaaaag gttgcaaatg cccaaagctt
     5101 taatgcaatt ggtgtcctca tatacatgga caagaataaa ttccccgttg ttgaggcaga
     5161 ccttgcactc tttggacatg ctcatctagg aactggtgat ccatacacac ctggctttcc
     5221 ttctttcaat catactcagt ttccgccatc tcagtcatca gggttgccta atatacctgt
     5281 gcaaacaatc tcaagagctg ctgcagaaaa gctatttgga aaaatggaag gaagctgtcc
     5341 tgctagatgg aacatagatt cttcatgtaa gctggaactt tcacagaatc aaaatgtgaa
     5401 gctcattgtg aaaaacgtac tgaaagaaag aagaatactt aacatctttg gagttattaa
     5461 aggttatgag gaaccagacc gttatgttgt agtaggagcc cagagagacg ctttgggtgc
     5521 tggtgttgcg gcgaagtcca gtgtgggaac aggtcttctg ttgaaacttg cccaagtatt
     5581 ctcagatatg atttcaaaag atggatttag acccagcaga agtataatct ttgccagctg
     5641 gactgcaggc gactttggag ctgttggtgc cactgagtgg ttggagggat acctttcatc
     5701 tttgcattta aaagctttca cttatattaa tttggataaa gttgtccttg gtactagtaa
     5761 cttcaaagtt tctgccagcc ccttattata tacacttatg ggaaagataa tgcaagatgt
     5821 aaagcatcca gttgatggaa aatctctata tagagacagc aattggatta gcaaagttga
     5881 gaaactttcc tttgacaatg ctgcatatcc tttccttgca tattctggaa tcccagcagt
     5941 ttctttttgt ttttgtgagg atgcagacta tccttatttg ggcactagat tggataccta
     6001 tgaggcattg actcagaaag ttcctcagct caaccaaatg gttcgtacag cagcggaagt
     6061 ggctggtcag ctcattatta aacttaccca tgacgttgaa ttgaacctgg actatgagat
     6121 gtataacagc aaactactgt catttatgaa ggatctgaac cagttcaaaa cagatatcag
     6181 ggatatgggt ctaagtctac agtggctgta ttccgctcgt ggagactact tccgtgctac
     6241 ttctagacta acaactgatt ttcataatgc tgagaaaaca aacagatttg tcatgaggga
     6301 aatcaatgat cgtattatga aagtggagta tcacttcctg tcgccctatg tatctccaag
     6361 agagtctcct ttccgacata tcttctgggg ctctggctct cacactctct cagctttagt
     6421 ggagaacttg aagcttcgtc aaaaaaatat tactgctttt aatgaaaccc tcttcagaaa
     6481 ccagttggcc ctggctactt ggactattca gggagtcgca aatgccctct ctggtgacat
     6541 ttggaatatt gacaatgagt tttaaatgta acatgcataa ttaaataaga gcagggtagt
     6601 ccggccgctg cagatctgat cctttcctgg gacccggcaa gaaccaaaaa ctcactctct
     6661 tcaaggaaat ccgtaatgtt aaacccgaca cgatgaagct tgtcgttgga tggaaaggaa
     6721 aagagttcta cagggaaact tggacccgct tcatggaaga cagcttcccc attgttaacg
     6781 accaagaagt gatggatgtt ttccttgttg tcaacatgcg tcccactaga cccaaccgtt
     6841 gttacaaatt cctggcccaa cacgctctgc gttgcgaccc cgactatgta cctcatgacg
     6901 tgattaggat cgtcgagcct tcatgggtgg gcagcaacaa cgagtaccgc atcagcctgg
     6961 ctaagaaggg cggcggctgc ccaataatga accttcactc tgagtacacc aactcgttcg
     7021 aacagttcat cgatcgtgtc atctgggaga acttctacaa gcccatcgtt tacatcggta
     7081 ccgactctgc tgaagaggag gaaattctcc ttgaagtttc cctggtgttc aaagtaaagg
     7141 agtttgcacc agacgcacct ctgttcactg gtccggcgta ttaaaacacg atacattgtt
     7201 attagtacat ttattaagcg ctagattctg tgcgttgttg atttacagac aattgttgta
     7261 cgtattttaa taattcatta aatttataat ctttagggtg gtatgttaga gcgaaaatca
     7321 aatgattttc agcgtcttta tatctgaatt taaatattaa atcctcaata gatttgtaaa
     7381 ataggtttcg attagtttca aacaagggtt gtttttccga accgatggct ggactatcta
     7441 atggattttc gctcaacgcc acaaaacttg ccaaatcttg tagcagcaat ctagctttgt
     7501 cgatattcgt ttgtgttttg ttttgtaata aaggttcgac gtcgttcaaa atattatgcg
     7561 cttttgtatt tctttcatca ctgtcgttag tgtacaattg actcgacgta aacacgttaa
     7621 ataaagcttg gacatattta acatcgggcg tgttagcttt attaggccga ttatcgtcgt
     7681 cgtcccaacc ctcgtcgtta gaagttgctt ccgaagacga ttttgccata gccacacgac
     7741 gcctattaat tgtgtcggct aacacgtccg cgatcaaatt tgtagttgag ctttttggaa
     7801 ttatttctga ttgcgggcgt ttttgggcgg gtttcaatct aactgtgccc gattttaatt
     7861 cagacaacac gttagaaagc gatggtgcag gcggtggtaa catttcagac ggcaaatcta
     7921 ctaatggcgg cggtggtgga gctgatgata aatctaccat cggtggaggc gcaggcgggg
     7981 ctggcggcgg aggcggaggc ggaggtggtg gcggtgatgc agacggcggt ttaggctcaa
     8041 atgtctcttt aggcaacaca gtcggcacct caactattgt actggtttcg ggcgccgttt
     8101 ttggtttgac cggtctgaga cgagtgcgat ttttttcgtt tctaatagct tccaacaatt
     8161 gttgtctgtc gtctaaaggt gcagcgggtt gaggttccgt cggcattggt ggagcgggcg
     8221 gcaattcaga catcgatggt ggtggtggtg gtggaggcgc tggaatgtta ggcacgggag
     8281 aaggtggtgg cggcggtgcc gccggtataa tttgttctgg tttagtttgt tcgcgcacga
     8341 ttgtgggcac cggcgcaggc gccgctggct gcacaacgga aggtcgtctg cttcgaggca
     8401 gcgcttgggg tggtggcaat tcaatattat aattggaata caaatcgtaa aaatctgcta
     8461 taagcattgt aatttcgcta tcgtttaccg tgccgatatt taacaaccgc tcaatgtaag
     8521 caattgtatt gtaaagagat tgtctcaagc tcgcacgccg ataacaagcc ttttcatttt
     8581 tactacagca ttgtagtggc gagacacttc gctgtcgtcg acgtacatgt atgctttgtt
     8641 gtcaaaaacg tcgttggcaa gctttaaaat atttaaaaga acatctctgt tcagcaccac
     8701 tgtgttgtcg taaatgttgt ttttgataat ttgcgcttcc gcagtatcga cacgttcaaa
     8761 aaattgatgc gcatcaattt tgttgttcct attattgaat aaataagatt gtacagattc
     8821 atatctacga ttcgtcatgg ccaccacaaa tgctacgctg caaacgctgg tacaatttta
     8881 cgaaaactgc aaaaacgtca aaactcggta taaaataatc aacgggcgct ttggcaaaat
     8941 atctatttta tcgcacaagc ccactagcaa attgtatttg cagaaaacaa tttcggcgca
     9001 caattttaac gctgacgaaa taaaagttca ccagttaatg agcgaccacc caaattttat
     9061 aaaaatctat tttaatcacg gttccatcaa caaccaagtg atcgtgatgg actacattga
     9121 ctgtcccgat ttatttgaaa cactacaaat taaaggcgag ctttcgtacc aacttgttag
     9181 caatattatt agacagctgt gtgaagcgct caacgatttg cacaagcaca atttcataca
     9241 caacgacata aaactcgaaa atgtcttata tttcgaagca cttgatcgcg tgtatgtttg
     9301 cgattacgga ttgtgcaaac acgaaaactc acttagcgtg cacgacggca cgttggagta
     9361 ttttagtccg gaaaaaattc gacaccacaa ctatgcacgt tcgtttgact ggtacgccgt
     9421 cggcgtgtta acatacaagt tgctaaccgg cggccaattc gtaatcatgg tcatagctgt
     9481 ttcctgtgtg aaattgttat ccgctcacaa ttccacacaa catacgagcc ggaagcataa
     9541 agtgtaaagc ctggggtgcc taatgagtga gctaactcac attaattgcg ttgcgctcac
     9601 tgcccgcttt ccagtcggga aacctgtcgt gccagctgca ttaatgaatc ggccaacgcg
     9661 cggggagagg cggtttgcgt attgggcgct cttccgcttc ctcgctcact gactcgctgc
     9721 gctcggtcgt tcggctgcgg cgagcggtat cagctcactc aaaggcggta atacggttat
     9781 ccacagaatc aggggataac gcaggaaaga acatgtgagc aaaaggccag caaaaggcca
     9841 ggaaccgtaa aaaggccgcg ttgctggcgt ttttccatag gctccgcccc cctgacgagc
     9901 atcacaaaaa tcgacgctca agtcagaggt ggcgaaaccc gacaggacta taaagatacc
     9961 aggcgtttcc ccctggaagc tccctcgtgc gctctcctgt tccgaccctg ccgcttaccg
    10021 gatacctgtc cgcctttctc ccttcgggaa gcgtggcgct ttctcatagc tcacgctgta
    10081 ggtatctcag ttcggtgtag gtcgttcgct ccaagctggg ctgtgtgcac gaaccccccg
    10141 ttcagcccga ccgctgcgcc ttatccggta actatcgtct tgagtccaac ccggtaagac
    10201 acgacttatc gccactggca gcagccactg gtaacaggat tagcagagcg aggtatgtag
    10261 gcggtgctac agagttcttg aagtggtggc ctaactacgg ctacactaga agaacagtat
    10321 ttggtatctg cgctctgctg aagccagtta ccttcggaaa aagagttggt agctcttgat
    10381 ccggcaaaca aaccaccgct ggtagcggtg gtttttttgt ttgcaagcag cagattacgc
    10441 gcagaaaaaa aggatctcaa gaagatcctt tgatcttttc tacggggtct gacgctcagt
    10501 ggaacgaaaa ctcacgttaa gggattttgg tcatgagatt atcaaaaagg atcttcacct
    10561 agatcctttt aaattaaaaa tgaagtttta aatcaatcta aagtatatat gagtaaactt
    10621 ggtctgacag ttaccaatgc ttaatcagtg aggcacctat ctcagcgatc tgtctatttc
    10681 gttcatccat agttgcctga ctccccgtcg tgtagataac tacgatacgg gagggcttac
    10741 catctggccc cagtgctgca atgataccgc gagacccacg ctcaccggct ccagatttat
    10801 cagcaataaa ccagccagcc ggaagggccg agcgcagaag tggtcctgca actttatccg
    10861 cctccatcca gtctattaat tgttgccggg aagctagagt aagtagttcg ccagttaata
    10921 gtttgcgcaa cgttgttgcc attgctacag gcatcgtggt gtcacgctcg tcgtttggta
    10981 tggcttcatt cagctccggt tcccaacgat caaggcgagt tacatgatcc cccatgttgt
    11041 gcaaaaaagc ggttagctcc ttcggtcctc cgatcgttgt cagaagtaag ttggccgcag
    11101 tgttatcact catggttatg gcagcactgc ataattctct tactgtcatg ccatccgtaa
    11161 gatgcttttc tgtgactggt gagtactcaa ccaagtcatt ctgagaatag tgtatgcggc
    11221 gaccgagttg ctcttgcccg gcgtcaatac gggataatac cgcgccacat agcagaactt
    11281 taaaagtgct catcattgga aaacgttctt cggggcgaaa actctcaagg atcttaccgc
    11341 tgttgagatc cagttcgatg taacccactc gtgcacccaa ctgatcttca gcatctttta
    11401 ctttcaccag cgtttctggg tgagcaaaaa caggaaggca aaatgccgca aaaaagggaa
    11461 taagggcgac acggaaatgt tgaatactca tactcttcct ttttcaatat tattgaagca
    11521 tttatcaggg ttattgtctc atgagcggat acatatttga atgtatttag aaaaataaac
    11581 aaataggggt tccgcgcaca tttccccgaa aagtgccacc tgacgtctaa gaaaccatta
    11641 ttatcatgac attaacctat aaaaataggc gtatcacgag gccctttcgt ctcgcgcgtt
    11701 tcggtgatga cggtgaaaac ctctgacaca tgcagctccc ggagacggtc acagc
//
