>Addgene plasmid #12392 | pAcGP67A - murine TfR | addgene partial sequence | sequence record 18905 | 12392 with polyhedrin-F
TATAAAAAAACCTATAAATATCTCCGGATTATTCATACCGTCCCACCATCGGGCGCGGATCTATGCTACT
AGTAAATCAGTCACACCAAGGCTTCAATAAGGAACACACAAGCAAGATGGTAAGCGCTATTGTTTTATAT
GTGCTTTTGGCGGCGGCGGCGCATTCTGCCTTTGCGGCGGATCCGCATCATCATCATCATCACAGCAGCG
GCATCGAGGGACGTGGTGAATTCCGCTTATATTGGGCAGACCTCAAAACACTGTTGTCAGAGAAGTTGAA
CTCCATAGAGTTTGCTGACACCATCAAGCAGCTGAGCCAGAATACATACACTCCTCGTGAGGCTGGATCT
CAAAAAGATGAAAGTCTTGCCTATTATATTGAAAATCAGTTCCATGAATTTAAATTCAGCAAAGTCTGGC
GAGATGAACACTATGTGAAGATTCAAGTGAAAAGCAGCATTGGTCAAAACATGGTGACCATAGTGCAGTC
AAATGGTAACTTAGACCCAGTGGAGTCTCCCGAGGGTTATGTGGCATTCAGTAAACCTACAGAAGTTTCT
GGTAAACTGGTCCATGCTAATTTTGGCACTAAAAAGGACTTTGAAGAACTAAGTTATTCTGTGAATGGAT
CTTTAGTGATTGTTAGAGCAGGGGAAATTACTTTTGCAGAANAGGTTGCAAATGCCCCAAGCTTTAATGC
AATTGGTGTCCTCATATACATGGACAAGAATAAATTCCCCGTTGTTGAGGCAGACCTTGCACTCTTTGGA
CATGCTCATCT
